>Addgene plasmid #215182 | Bo_NPTII:pCER6:Gus_introns | addgene full sequence | sequence record 468508 | Addgene NGS Result
ACATGTGACCGAGGGACACGAAGTGATCCGTTTAAACTATCAGTGTTTGACAGGATATATTGGCGGGTAA
ACCTAAGAGAAAAGAGCGTTTATTAGAATAATCGGATATTTAAAAGGGCGTGAAAAGGTTTATCCGTTCG
TCCATTTGTATGTGCCAGCCGCCTTTGCGACGCTCACCGGGCTGGTTGCCCTCGCCGCTGGGCTGGCGGC
CGTCTATGGCCCTGCAAACGCGCCAGAAACGCCGTCGAAGCCGTGTGCGAGACACCGCGGCCGCCGGCGT
TGTGGATACCTCGCGGAAAACTTGGCCCTCACTGACAGATGAGGGGCGGACGTTGACACTTGAGGGGCCG
ACTCACCCGGCGCGGCGTTGACAGATGAGGGGCAGGCTCGATTTCGGCCGGCGACGTGGAGCTGGCCAGC
CTCGCAAATCGGCGAAAACGCCTGATTTTACGCGAGTTTCCCACAGATGATGTGGACAAGCCTGGGGATA
AGTGCCCTGCGGTATTGACACTTGAGGGGCGCGACTACTGACAGATGAGGGGCGCGATCCTTGACACTTG
AGGGGCAGAGTGCTGACAGATGAGGGGCGCACCTATTGACATTTGAGGGGCTGTCCACAGGCAGAAAATC
CAGCATTTGCAAGGGTTTCCGCCCGTTTTTCGGCCACCGCTAACCTGTCTTTTAACCTGCTTTTAAACCA
ATATTTATAAACCTTGTTTTTAACCAGGGCTGCGCCCTGTGCGCGTGACCGCGCACGCCGAAGGGGGGTG
CCCCCCCTTCTCGAACCCTCCCGGCCCGCTAACGCGGGCCTCCCATCCCCCCAGGGGCTGCGCCCCTCGG
CCGCGAACGGCCTCACCCCAAAAATGGCAGCGCTGGCCAATTCCCGAGGCACGAACCCAGTGGACATAAG
CCTGTTCGGTTCGTAAGCTGTAATGCAAGTAGCGTATGCGCTCACGCAACTGGTCCAGAACCTTGACCGA
ACGCAGCGGTGGTAACGGCGCAGTGGCGGTTTTCATGGCTTGTTATGACTGTTTTTTTGGGGTACAGTCT
ATGCCTCGGGCATCCAAGCAGCAAGCGCGTTACGCCGTGGGTCGATGTTTGATGTTATGGAGCAGCAACG
ATGTTACGCAGCAGGGCAGTCGCCCTAAAACAAAGTTAAACATCATGGGGGAAGCGGTGATCGCCGAAGT
ATCGACTCAACTATCAGAGGTAGTTGGCGTCATCGAGCGCCATCTCGAACCGACGTTGCTGGCCGTACAT
TTGTACGGCTCCGCAGTGGATGGCGGCCTGAAGCCACACAGCGATATTGATTTGCTGGTTACGGTGACCG
TAAGGCTTGATGAAACAACGCGGCGAGCTTTGATCAACGACCTTTTGGAAACTTCGGCTTCCCCTGGAGA
GAGCGAGATTCTCCGCGCTGTAGAAGTCACCATTGTTGTGCACGACGACATCATTCCGTGGCGTTATCCA
GCTAAGCGCGAACTGCAATTTGGAGAATGGCAGCGCAATGACATTCTTGCAGGTATCTTCGAGCCAGCCA
CGATCGACATTGATCTGGCTATCTTGCTGACAAAAGCAAGAGAACATAGCGTTGCCTTGGTAGGTCCAGC
GGCGGAGGAACTCTTTGATCCGGTTCCTGAACAGGATCTATTTGAGGCGCTAAATGAAACCTTAACGCTA
TGGAACTCGCCGCCCGACTGGGCTGGCGATGAGCGAAATGTAGTGCTTACGTTGTCCCGCATTTGGTACA
GCGCAGTAACCGGCAAAATCGCGCCGAAGGATGTCGCTGCCGACTGGGCAATGGAGCGCCTGCCGGCCCA
GTATCAGCCCGTCATACTTGAAGCTAGACAGGCTTATCTTGGACAAGAAGAAGATCGCTTGGCCTCGCGC
GCAGATCAGTTGGAAGAATTTGTCCATTACGTGAAAGGCGAGATCACCAAGGTAGTCGGCAAATAATGTC
TAGCTAGAAATTCGTTCAAGCCGACGCCGCTTCGCGGCGCGGCTTAACTCAAGCGTTAGATGCACTAAGC
ACATAATTGCTCACAGCCAAACTATCAGGTCAAGTCTGCTTTTATTATTTTTAAGCGTGCATAATAAGCC
CTACACAAATTGGGAGATATATCATGCTGTCAGACCAAGTTTACTCATATATACTTTAGATTGATTTAAA
ACTTCATTTTTAATTTAAAAGGATCTAGGTGAAGATCCTTTTTGATAATCTCATGACCAAAATCCCTTAA
CGTGAGTTTTCGTTCCACTGAGCGTCAGACCCCGTAGAAAAGATCAAAGGATCTTCTTGAGATCCTTTTT
TTCTGCGCGTAATCTGCTGCTTGCAAACAAAAAAACCACCGCTACCAGCGGTGGTTTGTTTGCCGGATCA
AGAGCTACCAACTCTTTTTCCGAAGGTAACTGGCTTCAGCAGAGCGCAGATACCAAATACTGTTCTTCTA
GTGTAGCCGTAGTTAGGCCACCACTTCAAGAACTCTGTAGCACCGCCTACATACCTCGCTCTGCTAATCC
TGTTACCAGTGGCTGCTGCCAGTGGCGATAAGTCGTGTCTTACCGGGTTGGACTCAAGACGATAGTTACC
GGATAAGGCGCAGCGGTCGGGCTGAACGGGGGGTTCGTGCACACAGCCCAGCTTGGAGCGAACGACCTAC
ACCGAACTGAGATACCTACAGCGTGAGCTATGAGAAAGCGCCACGCTTCCCGAAGGGAGAAAGGCGGACA
GGTATCCGGTAAGCGGCAGGGTCGGAACAGGAGAGCGCACGAGGGAGCTTCCAGGGGGAAACGCCTGGTA
TCTTTATAGTCCTGTCGGGTTTCGCCACCTCTGACTTGAGCGTCGATTTTTGTGATGCTCGTCAGGGGGG
CGGAGCCTATGGAAAAACGCCAGCAACGCGGCCTTTTTACGGTTCCTGGCAGATCCTAGATGTGGCGCAA
CGATGCCGGCGACAAGCAGGAGCGCACCGACTTCTTCCGCATCAAGTGTTTTGGCTCTCAGGCCGAGGCC
CACGGCAAGTATTTGGGCAAGGGGTCGCTGGTATTCGTGCAGGGCAAGATTCGGAATACCAAGTACGAGA
AGGACGGCCAGACGGTCTACGGGACCGACTTCATTGCCGATAAGGTGGATTATCTGGACACCAAGGCACC
AGGCGGGTCAAATCAGGAATAAGGGCACATTGCCCCGGCGTGAGTCGGGGCAATCCCGCAAGGAGGGTGA
ATGAATCGGACGTTTGACCGGAAGGCATACAGGCAAGAACTGATCGACGCGGGGTTTTCCGCCGAGGATG
CCGAAACCATCGCAAGCCGCACCGTCATGCGTGCGCCCCGCGAAACCTTCCAGTCCGTCGGCTCGATGGT
CCAGCAAGCTACGGCCAAGATCGAGCGCGACAGCGTGCAACTGGCTCCCCCTGCCCTGCCCGCGCCATCG
GCCGCCGTGGAGCGTTCGCGTCGTCTTGAACAGGAGGCGGCAGGTTTGGCGAAGTCGATGACCATCGACA
CGCGAGGAACTATGACGACCAAGAAGCGAAAAACCGCCGGCGAGGACCTGGCAAAACAGGTCAGCGAGGC
CAAGCAGGCCGCGTTGCTGAAACACACGAAGCAGCAGATCAAGGAAATGCAGCTTTCCTTGTTCGATATT
GCGCCGTGGCCGGACACGATGCGAGCGATGCCAAACGACACGGCCCGCTCTGCCCTGTTCACCACGCGCA
ACAAGAAAATCCCGCGCGAGGCGCTGCAAAACAAGGTCATTTTCCACGTCAACAAGGACGTGAAGATCAC
CTACACCGGCGTCGAGCTGCGGGCCGACGATGACGAACTGGTGTGGCAGCAGGTGTTGGAGTACGCGAAG
CGCACCCCTATCGGCGAGCCGATCACCTTCACGTTCTACGAGCTTTGCCAGGACCTGGGCTGGTCGATCA
ATGGCCGGTATTACACGAAGGCCGAGGAATGCCTGTCGCGCCTACAGGCGACGGCGATGGGCTTCACGTC
CGACCGCGTTGGGCACCTGGAATCGGTGTCGCTGCTGCACCGCTTCCGCGTCCTGGACCGTGGCAAGAAA
ACGTCCCGTTGCCAGGTCCTGATCGACGAGGAAATCGTCGTGCTGTTTGCTGGCGACCACTACACGAAAT
TCATATGGGAGAAGTACCGCAAGCTGTCGCCGACGGCCCGACGGATGTTCGACTATTTCAGCTCGCACCG
GGAGCCGTACCCGCTCAAGCTGGAAACCTTCCGCCTCATGTGCGGATCGGATTCCACCCGCGTGAAGAAG
TGGCGCGAGCAGGTCGGCGAAGCCTGCGAAGAGTTGCGAGGCAGCGGCCTGGTGGAACACGCCTGGGTCA
ATGATGACCTGGTGCATTGCAAACGCTAGGGCCTTGTGGGGTCAGTTCCGGCTGGGGGTTCAGCAGCCCC
TGCTCGGATCTGTTGGACCGGACAGTAGTCATGGTTGATGGGCTGCCTGTATCGAGTGGTGATTTTGTGC
CGAGCTGCCGGTCGGGGAGCTGTTGGCTGGCTGGTGGCAGGATATATTGTGGTGTAAACAAATTGACGCT
TAGACAACTTAATAACACATTGCGGACGTTTTTAATGTACTGGGGTTGAACACTCTGTGGGTCTCATGCC
GAATTCGGATCCGGAGGTCAACATGGTGGAGCACGACACTCTGGTCTACTCCAAAAATGTCAAAGATACA
GTCTCAGAAGATCAAAGGGCTATTGAGACTTTTCAACAAAGGATAATTTCGGGAAACCTCCTCGGATTCC
ATTGCCCAGCTATCTGTCACTTCATCGAAAGGACAGTAGAAAAGGAAGGTGGCTCCTACAAATGCCATCA
TTGCGATAAAGGAAAGGCTATCATTCAAGATCTCTCTGCCGACAGTGGTCCCAAAGATGGACCCCCACCC
ACGAGGAGCATCGTGGAAAAAGAAGAGGTTCCAACCACGTCTACAAAGCAAGTGGATTGATGTGATAACA
TGGTGGAGCACGACACTCTGGTCTACTCCAAAAATGTCAAAGATACAGTCTCAGAAGATCAAAGGGCTAT
TGAGACTTTTCAACAAAGGATAATTTCGGGAAACCTCCTCGGATTCCATTGCCCAGCTATCTGTCACTTC
ATCGAAAGGACAGTAGAAAAGGAAGGTGGCTCCTACAAATGCCATCATTGCGATAAAGGAAAGGCTATCA
TTCAAGATCTCTCTGCCGACAGTGGTCCCAAAGATGGACCCCCACCCACGAGGAGCATCGTGGAAAAAGA
AGAGGTTCCAACCACGTCTACAAAGCAAGTGGATTGATGTGACATCTCCACTGACGTAAGGGATGACGCA
CAATCCCACTATCCTTCGCAAGACCCTTCCTCTATATAAGGAAGTTCATTTCATTTGGAGAGGACACGCT
CGAGTATAAGAGCTCATTTTTACAACAATTACCAACAACAACAAACAACAAACAACATTACAATTACATT
TACAATTATCGATACAATGATTGAACAAGATGGATTGCACGCAGGTTCTCCGGCCGCTTGGGTGGAGAGG
CTATTCGGCTATGACTGGGCACAACAGACAATCGGCTGCTCTGATGCCGCCGTGTTCCGGCTGTCAGCGC
AGGGGCGCCCGGTTCTTTTTGTCAAGACCGACCTGTCCGGTGCCCTGAATGAACTCCAAGACGAGGCAGC
GCGGCTATCGTGGCTGGCCACGACGGGCGTTCCTTGCGCAGCTGTGCTCGACGTTGTCACTGAAGCGGGA
AGGGACTGGCTGCTATTGGGCGAAGTGCCGGGGCAGGATCTCCTGTCATCTCACCTTGCTCCTGCCGAGA
AAGTATCCATCATGGCTGATGCAATGCGGCGGCTGCATACGCTTGATCCGGCTACCTGCCCATTCGACCA
CCAAGCGAAACATCGCATCGAGCGAGCACGTACTCGGATGGAAGCCGGTCTTGTCGATCAGGATGATCTG
GACGAAGAGCATCAGGGGCTCGCGCCAGCCGAACTGTTCGCCAGGCTCAAGGCGCGGATGCCCGACGGCG
AGGATCTCGTCGTGACCCACGGCGATGCCTGCTTGCCGAATATCATGGTGGAAAATGGCCGCTTTTCTGG
ATTCATCGACTGTGGCCGGCTGGGTGTGGCGGACCGCTATCAGGACATAGCGTTGGCTACCCGTGATATT
GCTGAAGAGCTTGGCGGCGAATGGGCTGACCGCTTCCTCGTGCTTTACGGTATCGCCGCTCCCGATTCGC
AGCGCATCGCCTTCTATCGCCTTCTTGACGAGTTCTTCTGAGCTTGTCAAGCAGATCGTTCAAACATTTG
GCAATAAAGTTTCTTAAGATTGAATCCTGTTGCCGGTCTTGCGATGATTATCATATAATTTCTGTTGAAT
TACGTTAAGCATGTAATAATTAACATGTAATGCATGACGTTATTTATGAGATGGGTTTTTATGATTAGAG
TCCCGCAATTATACATTTAATACGCGATAGAAAACAAAATATAGCGCGCAAACTAGGATAAATTATCGCG
CGCGGTGTCATCTATGTTACTAGATCGACGCTGCAAGAATTCAAGCTTGGAGTCTATATTTGACATTTCA
AAGTTTAACAACATAGTTCTAAATAATTACCTAAATTTTAAGTCAAATGTGAATTATATTTTACTCTTCG
ATATCGGTTGTTGACGATTAACCATGCAAAAAAGAAACATTAATTGCGAATGTAAATAACAAAACATGTA
ACTCTTGTAGATATACATGTATCGACATTTAAACCCGAATATATATGTATACCTATAATTTCTCTGATTT
TCACGCTACCTGCCACGTACATGGGTGATAGGTCCAAACTCACAAGTAAAAGTTTACGTACAGTGAATTC
GTCTTTTTGGGTATAAACGTACATTTAATTTACACGTAAGAAAGGATTACCAATTCTTTCATTTATGGTA
CCAGACAGAGTTAAGGCAAACAAGAGAAACATATAGAGTTTTGATATGTTTTCTTGGATAAATATTAAAT
TGATGCAATATTTAGGGATGGACACAAGGTAATATATGCCTTTTAAGGTATATGTGCTATATGAATCGTT
TCGCATGGGTACTAAAATTATTTGTCCTTACTTTATATAAACAAATTCCAACAAAATCAAGTTTTTGCTA
AAACTAGTTTATTTGCGGGTTATTTAATTACCTATCATATTACTTGTAATATCATTCGTATGTTAACGGG
TAAACCAAACCAAACCGGATATTGAACTATTAAAAATCTTGTAAATTTGACACAAACTAATGAATATCTA
AATTATGTTACTGCTATGATAACGACCATTTTTGTTTTTGAGAACCATAATATAAATTACAGGTACGTGA
CAAGTACTAAGTATTTATATCCACCTTTAGTCACAGTACCAATATTGCGCCTACCGGGCAACGTGAACGT
GATCATCAAATCAAAGTAGTTACCAAACGCTTTGATCTCGATAAAACTAAAAGCTGACACGTCTTGCTGT
TTCTTAATTTATTTCTCTTACAACGACAATTTTGAGAAATATGAAATTTTTATATCGAAAGGGAACAGTC
CTTATCATTTGCTCCCATCACTTGCTTTTGTCTAGTTACAACTGGAAATCGAAGAGAAGTATTACAAAAA
CATTTTTCTCGTCATTTATAAAAAAATGACAAAAAATTAAATAGAGAGCAAAGCAAGAGCGTTGGGTGAC
GTTGCTCTCTTCATTAACTCCTCTCATCTACCCCTTCCTCTGTTCGCCTTTATATCCTTCACCTTCCCTC
TCTCATCTTCATTAACTCATCTTCAAAAATACCCTAATCACATTTTGTAACAATAATACAATTATACATT
AAAACTCTCCGACGAATGGGTCAGTCCCTTATGTTACGTCCTGTAGAAACCCCAACCCGTGAAATCAAAA
AACTCGACGGCCTGTGGGCATTCAGTCTGGATCGCGAAAACTGTGGAATTGATCAGCGTTGGTGGGAAAG
CGCGTTACAAGAAAGCCGGGCAATTGCTGTGCCAGGCAGTTTTAACGATCAGTTCGCCGATGCAGATATT
CGTAATTATGCGGGCAACGTCTGGTATCAGCGCGAAGTCTTTATACCGAAAGGTAAGTCTTACTCTCTCT
TTTTTGGTCTGTATTTTTAATTTTTTGAAGTATACTATTTGTACTGACGCTAATAATCTTTTTTCAGGTT
GGGCAGGCCAGCGTATCGTGCTGCGTTTCGATGCGGTCACTCATTACGGCAAAGTGTGGGTCAATAATCA
GGAAGTGATGGAGCATCAGGGCGGCTATACGCCATTTGAAGCCGATGTCACGCCGTATGTTATTGCCGGG
AAAAGTGTACGTATCACCGTTTGTGTGAACAACGAACTGAACTGGCAGACTATCCCGCCGGGAATGGTGA
TTACCGACGAAAACGGCAAGAAAAAGCAGTCTTACTTCCATGATTTCTTTAACTATGCCGGAATCCATCG
CAGCGTAATGCTCTACACCACGCCGAACACCTGGGTGGACGATATCACCGTGGTGACGCATGTCGCGCAA
GACTGTAACCACGCGTCTGTTGACTGGCAGGTACTTCATGCTTCAACGTGTAACTTAAGAGATACTGTGT
GAAATTTTATATTTCCATACATTTGCTTGACCTTTGCTTTTTGTCAATTTTTTTCCCCTTACAGGTGGTG
GCCAATGGTGATGTCAGCGTTGAACTGCGTGATGCGGATCAACAGGTGGTTGCAACTGGACAAGGCACTA
GCGGGACTTTGCAAGTGGTGAATCCGCACCTCTGGCAACCGGGTGAAGGTTATCTCTATGAACTGTGCGT
CACAGCCAAAAGCCAGACAGAGTGTGATATCTACCCGCTTCGCGTCGGCATCCGGTCAGTGGCAGTGAAG
GGCGAACAGTTCCTGATTAACCACAAACCGTTCTACTTTACTGGCTTTGGTCGTCATGAAGATGCGGACT
TGCGTGGCAAAGGATTCGATAACGTGCTGATGGTGCACGACCACGCATTAATGGACTGGATTGGGGCCAA
CTCCTACCGTACCTCGCATTACCCTTACGCTGAAGAGATGCTCGACTGGGCAGATGAACATGGCATCGTG
GTGATTGATGAAACTGCTGCTGTCGGCTTTAACCTCTCTTTAGGCATTGGTTTCGAAGCGGGCAACAAGC
CGAAAGAACTGTACAGCGAAGAGGCAGTCAACGGGGAAACTCAGCAAGCGCACTTACAGGCGATTAAAGA
GCTGATAGCGCGTGACAAAAACCACCCAAGCGTGGTGATGTGGAGTATTGCCAACGAACCGGATACCCGT
CCGCAAGGTGCACGGGAATATTTCGCGCCACTGGCGGAAGCAACGCGTAAACTCGACCCGACGCGTCCGA
TCACCTGCGTCAATGTAATGTTCTGCGACGCTCACACCGATACCATCAGCGATCTCTTTGATGTGCTGTG
CCTGAACCGTTATTACGGATGGTATGTCCAAAGCGGCGATTTGGAAACGGCAGAGAAGGTACTGGAAAAA
GAACTTCTGGCCTGGCAGGAGAAACTGCATCAGCCGATTATCATCACCGAATACGGCGTGGATACGTTAG
CCGGGCTGCACTCAATGTACACCGACATGTGGAGTGAAGAGTATCAGTGTGCATGGCTGGATATGTATCA
CCGCGTCTTTGATCGCGTCAGCGCCGTCGTCGGTGAACAGGTATGGAATTTCGCCGATTTTGCGACCTCG
CAAGGCATATTGCGCGTTGGCGGTAACAAGAAAGGGATCTTCACTCGCGACCGCAAACCGAAGTCGGCGG
CTTTTCTGCTGCAAAAACGCTGGACTGGCATGAACTTCGGTGAAAAACCGCAGCAGGGAGGCAAACAATG
AGCTTGTCAAGCAGATCGTTCAAACATTTGGCAATAAAGTTTCTTAAGATTGAATCCTGTTGCCGGTCTT
GCGATGATTATCATATAATTTCTGTTGAATTACGTTAAGCATGTAATAATTAACATGTAATGCATGACGT
TATTTATGAGATGGGTTTTTATGATTAGAGTCCCGCAATTATACATTTAATACGCGATAGAAAACAAAAT
ATAGCGCGCAAACTAGGATAAATTATCGCGCGCGGTGTCATCTATGTTACTAGATCGACGCTACTAGAGG
ATGC
Features (pLannotate 1.2.2; 16 found; start..end, strand, type, name):
     48..72      +  misc_feature   RB T-DNA repeat: right border repeat from nopaline C58 T-DNA
    169..800     +  rep_origin     oriV: incP origin of replication
    903..926     +  promoter       Pc promoter (fragment): intI1 (promoter lies within the coding sequence); class 1 integron promoter
   1102..1158    +  CDS            GmR (fragment): gentamycin acetyltransferase; aacC1; confers resistance to gentamycin
   1169..1956    +  CDS            SmR (fragment): aminoglycoside adenylyltransferase (Murphy, 1985); aadA; confers resistance to spectinomycin and streptomycin
   2297..2885    +  rep_origin     ori: high-copy-number ColE1/pMB1/pBR322/pUC origin of replication
   3221..4366    +  CDS            trfA: TRFA_ECOLX - Experimental evidence at protein level: Swiss-Prot protein existence level 1. Also involved in plasmid copy number control, promoting intermolecular coupling of protein bound iterons at oriV, which inhibits replication initiation. From Escherichia coli.
   4515..4539    +  misc_feature   LB T-DNA repeat: left border repeat from nopaline C58 T-DNA
   4714..5390    +  promoter       CaMV 35S promoter (enhanced): cauliflower mosaic virus 35S promoter with a duplicated enhancer region
   5415..5468    +  misc_feature   TMV Ω: translational enhancer from the tobacco mosaic virus 5'-leader sequence (Gallie et al., 1988)
   5477..6268    +  CDS            neo: KKA2_KLEPN - Also known as kan, nptII. Experimental evidence at protein level: Swiss-Prot protein existence level 1. Resistance to kanamycin, neomycin, paromomycin, ribostamycin, butirosin and gentamicin B. From Klebsiella pneumoniae.
   6284..6536    +  terminator     NOS terminator: nopaline synthase terminator and poly(A) signal
   7871..8104    +  CDS            GUS (fragment): β-glucuronidase; uidA (or gusA) from E. coli
   8186..8572    +  CDS            GUS (fragment): β-glucuronidase; uidA (or gusA) from E. coli
   8672..9871    +  CDS            GUS (fragment): β-glucuronidase; uidA (or gusA) from E. coli
   9884..10136   +  terminator     NOS terminator: nopaline synthase terminator and poly(A) signal
