[The description below was written by a language model from this plasmid's Addgene catalogue record and pLannotate feature annotations shown in this document.]
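Description:
Bo_NPTII:pCER6:Gus_introns is a Golden Gate-assembled binary T-DNA vector built on the pAGM8031 backbone, made to test guard cell-specific promoter activity in Brassica. The presence of nopaline-type left and right border repeats indicates delivery by Agrobacterium-mediated transformation. Outside the borders, the backbone carries a high-copy ColE1/pUC-type origin for propagation in E. coli, together with the incP oriV and its replication initiator gene trfA, which provide broad-host-range replication suited to Agrobacterium. Bacterial selection is by spectinomycin through the aadA aminoglycoside adenylyltransferase gene; the short integron Pc promoter and gentamicin-resistance fragments annotated just upstream appear to be remnants of the cassette from which that marker derives.

The T-DNA holds two transcription units in the same orientation. Next to the left border is the plant selection cassette: an enhanced CaMV 35S promoter with duplicated enhancer, the TMV Ω translational leader, the nptII (neo) coding sequence and a NOS terminator, conferring resistance to kanamycin-class aminoglycosides (the record lists G418). Downstream is the reporter unit. The catalogue describes a roughly 1.3 kb insert from the Arabidopsis CER6 (3-ketoacyl-CoA synthase 6) locus used as the AtCER6 promoter; this element is not annotated in the feature table, but an unannotated gap between the first NOS terminator and the GUS sequence is consistent with its position. The β-glucuronidase coding sequence is detected as three fragments separated by short gaps, matching the intron-containing GUS in the name; introns typically prevent reporter expression in bacteria, so staining reflects plant expression only. A second NOS terminator closes the unit. The total length differs slightly between the catalogue entry and the sequenced record.
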