Addgene plasmid #215182: Bo_NPTII:pCER6:Gus_introns
Purpose: Evaluating guard cell specific promotors in Brassica
Depositing lab: Penny Hundleby. Depositing organization: John Innes Centre. Publication: A Promoter Collection for Cell-Targeted Analysis Within the Stomatal Complex. Nguyen TH, Krasauskas J, Nguyen TB, Noureen A, Smedley M, Christie JM, Harwood W, Blatt MR, Hundleby P. Plant Direct. 2025 Feb 12;9(2):e70045. doi: 10.1002/pld3.70045. eCollection 2025 Feb. PubMed 39943924.
Backbone
  Vector backbone: pAGM8031
  Backbone manufacturer: Sylvestre Marillonnet
  Backbone size w/o insert (bp): 5201
  Total vector size (bp): 10142
  Vector type: Synthetic Biology
  Selectable markers: Neomycin (select with G418)
Growth in bacteria
  Bacterial resistance: Spectinomycin, 50 μg/mL
  Growth temperature: 37°C
  Growth strain: DH5alpha
  Copy number: High Copy
Gene/Insert
  Gene/Insert name: 3-ketoacyl-coa synthase6
  Species: Synthetic
  Insert size (bp): 1291
  GenBank ID: AT1G68530
  Promoter: AtCER6
  Cloning method: Golden Gate
  Sequencing primers: 5′ GTGGTGTAAACAAATTGACGC; 3′ GGATAAACCTTTTCACGCCC
Terms and licenses: Academic/Nonprofit Terms; Industry Terms: Not Available to Industry
How to cite: Bo_NPTII:pCER6:Gus_introns was a gift from Penny Hundleby (Addgene plasmid # 215182 ; http://n2t.net/addgene:215182 ; RRID:Addgene_215182)
